Addgene plasmid #209133: pcDNA3.1_hCAR.Variant3
Purpose: The ORF of human constitutive androstane receptor (CAR), variant 3 cDNA amplified from the RT human liver RNA was cloned at the NheI/HindIII sites of the pcDNA3.1(+), the mammalian expression vector.
Depositing lab: Catharine Ross & Reza Zolfaghari.
Backbone
  Vector backbone: pcDNA3.1 (+)
  Backbone manufacturer: Invitrogen
  Backbone size w/o insert (bp): 5428
  Total vector size (bp): 6475
  Vector type: Mammalian Expression
  Selectable markers: Neomycin (select with G418)
Growth in bacteria
  Bacterial resistance: Ampicillin, 100 μg/mL
  Growth temperature: 37°C
  Growth strain: DH5alpha
  Copy number: High Copy
Gene/Insert
  Gene/Insert name: constitutive androstane receptor (CAR), Variant 3 (alt name: CAR)
  Species: H. sapiens (human)
  Insert size (bp): 1047
  GenBank ID: NM_005122
  Entrez Gene: NR1I3 (a.k.a. CAR, CAR1, MB67)
  Promoter: CMV
  Cloning method: Restriction Enzyme; 5′ cloning site NheI (not destroyed); 3′ cloning site HindIII (not destroyed)
  Sequencing primers: 5′ atgctagcgccaccatggccagtagggaagatg; 3′ ttaagcttcagctgcagatctcctgg
Terms and licenses: Academic/Nonprofit Terms; Industry Terms: Not Available to Industry
How to cite: pcDNA3.1_hCAR.Variant3 was a gift from Catharine Ross & Reza Zolfaghari (Addgene plasmid # 209133 ; http://n2t.net/addgene:209133 ; RRID:Addgene_209133)
