[The description below was written by a language model from this plasmid's Addgene catalogue record and pLannotate feature annotations shown in this document.]
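Description:
pcDNA3.1_hCAR.Variant3 is a mammalian expression plasmid built on the Invitrogen pcDNA3.1(+) backbone and carrying the open reading frame of the human constitutive androstane receptor (CAR; gene NR1I3), transcript variant 3. According to the record, the cDNA was amplified from reverse-transcribed human liver RNA and inserted between the NheI and HindIII sites of the polylinker, both of which remain intact. In E. coli the plasmid is maintained at high copy through a ColE1/pUC-type origin and selected with ampicillin via the β-lactamase gene. An f1 origin is also present, which allows single-stranded DNA production.

The CAR coding sequence lies downstream of the human cytomegalovirus immediate-early enhancer and promoter and is followed by the bovine growth hormone polyadenylation signal, giving strong constitutive expression in transfected mammalian cells. A T7 promoter sits between the CMV promoter and the insert and can be used for in vitro transcription or as a sequencing primer site. No epitope tag or reporter is annotated, so the receptor appears to be expressed in untagged form. A separate cassette, consisting of the SV40 early promoter, the neomycin phosphotransferase gene and the SV40 poly(A) signal, permits G418 selection of stable transfectants. The short HIV-1 LTR, ble, lacI and bom fragments in the feature table are partial matches and most likely backbone remnants or annotation artefacts rather than functional parts.

The sequenced record (6,500 nt, with a 1,071 nt NR1I3 annotation) is slightly larger than the catalogue figures of 6,475 bp total and 1,047 bp insert. The plasmid is suited to overexpressing this nuclear receptor isoform, which transactivates xenobiotic-responsive genes such as CYP2B6 and CYP3A4, although the record does not describe specific experiments.
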