Features (pLannotate 1.2.2; 20 found; start..end, strand, type, name):
     28..80      -  misc_feature   bom (fragment): basis of mobility region from pBR322
    235..614     +  enhancer       CMV enhancer: human cytomegalovirus immediate early enhancer
    615..818     +  promoter       CMV promoter: human cytomegalovirus (CMV) immediate early promoter
    814..847     +  LTR            5' LTR (truncated) (fragment): truncated 5' long terminal repeat (LTR) from HIV-1
    863..881     +  promoter       T7 promoter: promoter for bacteriophage T7 RNA polymerase
    907..1977    +  CDS            NR1I3: NR1I3_HUMAN - Also known as CAR. Experimental evidence at protein level: Swiss-Prot protein existence level 1. Binds and transactivates the retinoic acid response elements that control expression of the retinoic acid receptor beta 2 and alcohol dehydrogenase 3 genes. Transactivates both the phenobarbital responsive element module of the human CYP2B6 gene and the CYP3A4 xenobiotic response element. From Homo sapiens (Human).
   2097..2321    +  polyA_signal   bGH poly(A) signal: bovine growth hormone polyadenylation signal
   2325..2346    +  promoter       SV40 promoter (fragment): SV40 enhancer and early promoter
   2367..2795    +  rep_origin     f1 ori (sequence partly withheld): f1 bacteriophage origin of replication; arrow indicates direction of (+) strand synthesis
   2809..3138    +  promoter       SV40 promoter: SV40 enhancer and early promoter
   3205..3996    +  CDS            neo: KKA2_KLEPN - Also known as kan, nptII. Experimental evidence at protein level: Swiss-Prot protein existence level 1. Resistance to kanamycin, neomycin, paromomycin, ribostamycin, butirosin and gentamicin B. From Klebsiella pneumoniae.
   4020..4178    +  CDS            ble (fragment): BLE_KLEPN - Experimental evidence at protein level: Swiss-Prot protein existence level 1. Binding protein with a strong affinity to the bleomycin family of antibiotics. Binds to CL990; an antimitotic-antibiotic compound. From Klebsiella pneumoniae.
   4173..4294    +  polyA_signal   SV40 poly(A) signal: SV40 polyadenylation signal
   4367..4383    -  protein_bind   lac operator: The lac repressor binds to the lac operator to inhibit transcription in E. coli. This inhibition can be relieved by adding lactose or isopropyl-β-D-thiogalactopyranoside (IPTG). lac repressor encoded by lacI
   4391..4421    -  promoter       lac promoter: promoter for the E. coli lac operon
   4436..4457    -  protein_bind   CAP binding site: CAP binding activates transcription in the presence of cAMP. E. coli catabolite activator protein
   4470..4562    -  CDS            lacI (fragment): lac repressor; lacI; The lac repressor binds to the lac operator to inhibit transcription in E. coli. This inhibition can be relieved by adding lactose or isopropyl-β-D-thiogalactopyranoside (IPTG).
   4745..5333    -  rep_origin     ori: high-copy-number ColE1/pMB1/pBR322/pUC origin of replication
   5504..6364    -  CDS            AmpR: β-lactamase; bla; confers resistance to ampicillin, carbenicillin, and related antibiotics
   6365..6469    -  promoter       AmpR promoter: bla
>Addgene plasmid #209133 | pcDNA3.1_hCAR.Variant3 | addgene full sequence | sequence record 422366 | Addgene NGS Result
GACGGATCGGGAGATCTCCCGATCCCCTATGGTGCACTCTCAGTACAATCTGCTCTGATGCCGCATAGTT
AAGCCAGTATCTGCTCCCTGCTTGTGTGTTGGAGGTCGCTGAGTAGTGCGCGAGCAAAATTTAAGCTACA
ACAAGGCAAGGCTTGACCGACAATTGCATGAAGAATCTGCTTAGGGTTAGGCGTTTTGCGCTGCTTCGCG
ATGTACGGGCCAGATATACGCGTTGACATTGATTATTGACTAGTTATTAATAGTAATCAATTACGGGGTC
ATTAGTTCATAGCCCATATATGGAGTTCCGCGTTACATAACTTACGGTAAATGGCCCGCCTGGCTGACCG
CCCAACGACCCCCGCCCATTGACGTCAATAATGACGTATGTTCCCATAGTAACGCCAATAGGGACTTTCC
ATTGACGTCAATGGGTGGAGTATTTACGGTAAACTGCCCACTTGGCAGTACATCAAGTGTATCATATGCC
AAGTACGCCCCCTATTGACGTCAATGACGGTAAATGGCCCGCCTGGCATTATGCCCAGTACATGACCTTA
TGGGACTTTCCTACTTGGCAGTACATCTACGTATTAGTCATCGCTATTACCATGGTGATGCGGTTTTGGC
AGTACATCAATGGGCGTGGATAGCGGTTTGACTCACGGGGATTTCCAAGTCTCCACCCCATTGACGTCAA
TGGGAGTTTGTTTTGGCACCAAAATCAACGGGACTTTCCAAAATGTCGTAACAACTCCGCCCCATTGACG
CAAATGGGCGGTAGGCGTGTACGGTGGGAGGTCTATATAAGCAGAGCTCTCTGGCTAACTAGAGAACCCA
CTGCTTACTGGCTTATCGAAATTAATACGACTCACTATAGGGAGACCCAAGCTGGCTAGCGCCACCATGG
CCAGTAGGGAAGATGAGCTGAGGAACTGTGTGGTATGTGGGGACCAAGCCACAGGCTACCACTTTAATGC
GCTGACTTGTGAGGGCTGCAAGGGTTTCTTCAGGAGAACAGTCAGCAAAAGCATTGGTCCCACCTGCCCC
TTTGCTGGAAGCTGTGAAGTCAGCAAGACTCAGAGGCGCCACTGCCCAGCCTGCAGGTTGCAGAAGTGCT
TAGATGCTGGCATGAGGAAAGACATGATACTGTCGGCAGAAGCCCTGGCATTGCGGCGAGCAAAGCAGGC
CCAGCGGCGGGCACAGCAAACACCTGTGCAACTGAGTAAGGAGCAAGAAGAGCTGATCCGGACACTCCTG
GGGGCCCACACCCGCCACATGGGCACCATGTTTGAACAGTTTGTGCAGTTTAGGCCTCCAGCTCATCTGT
TCATCCATCACCAGCCCTTGCCCACCCTGGCCCCTGTGCTGCCTCTGGTCACACACTTCGCAGACATCAA
CACTTTCATGGTACTGCAAGTCATCAAGTTTACTAAGGACCTGCCCGTCTTCCGTTCCCTGCCCATTGAA
GACCAGATCTCCCTTCTCAAGGGAGCAGCTGTGGAAATCTGTCACATCGTACTCAATACCACTTTCTGTC
TCCAAACACAAAACTTCCTCTGCGGGCCTCTTCGCTACACAATTGAAGATGGAGCCCGTGTATCTCCCAC
AGTGGGGTTCCAGGTAGAGTTTTTGGAGTTGCTCTTTCACTTCCATGGAACACTACGAAAACTGCAGCTC
CAAGAGCCTGAGTATGTGCTCTTGGCTGCCATGGCCCTCTTCTCTCCTGCTCCCTATCTTACAGACCGAC
CTGGAGTTACCCAGAGAGATGAGATTGATCAGCTGCAAGAGGAGATGGCACTGACTCTGCAAAGCTACAT
CAAGGGCCAGCAGCGAAGGCCCCGGGATCGGTTTCTGTATGCGAAGTTGCTAGGCCTGCTGGCTGAGCTC
CGGAGCATTAATGAGGCCTACGGGTACCAAATCCAGCACATCCAGGGCCTGTCTGCCATGATGCCGCTGC
TCCAGGAGATCTGCAGCTGAAGCTTGGTACCGAGCTCGGATCCACTAGTCCAGTGTGGTGGAATTCTGCA
GATATCCAGCACAGTGGCGGCCGCTCGAGTCTAGAGGGCCCGTTTAAACCCGCTGATCAGCCTCGACTGT
GCCTTCTAGTTGCCAGCCATCTGTTGTTTGCCCCTCCCCCGTGCCTTCCTTGACCCTGGAAGGTGCCACT
CCCACTGTCCTTTCCTAATAAAATGAGGAAATTGCATCGCATTGTCTGAGTAGGTGTCATTCTATTCTGG
GGGGTGGGGTGGGGCAGGACAGCAAGGGGGAGGATTGGGAAGACAATAGCAGGCATGCTGGGGATGCGGT
GGGCTCTATGGCTTCTGAGGCGGAAAGAACCAGCTGGGGCTCTAGGGGGTATCCCC
[124 nt withheld, positions 2367-2490]
C
[91 nt withheld, positions 2492-2582]
A
[49 nt withheld, positions 2584-2632]
CCTTTGACGTTGGAGTCCACGTTCTTT
[37 nt withheld, positions 2660-2696]
ACCCTATCTCGGTCTATTCTTTTGATTTATAAGGGATTTTGCCGATTTCGGCCTATTGGTTAAAAAATGA
GCTGATTTAACAAAAATTTAACGCGAATTAATTCTGTGGAATGTGTGTCAGTTAGGGTGTGGAAAGTCCC
CAGGCTCCCCAGCAGGCAGAAGTATGCAAAGCATGCATCTCAATTAGTCAGCAACCAGGTGTGGAAAGTC
CCCAGGCTCCCCAGCAGGCAGAAGTATGCAAAGCATGCATCTCAATTAGTCAGCAACCATAGTCCCGCCC
CTAACTCCGCCCATCCCGCCCCTAACTCCGCCCAGTTCCGCCCATTCTCCGCCCCATGGCTGACTAATTT
TTTTTATTTATGCAGAGGCCGAGGCCGCCTCTGCCTCTGAGCTATTCCAGAAGTAGTGAGGAGGCTTTTT
TGGAGGCCTAGGCTTTTGCAAAAAGCTCCCGGGAGCTTGTATATCCATTTTCGGATCTGATCAAGAGACA
GGATGAGGATCGTTTCGCATGATTGAACAAGATGGATTGCACGCAGGTTCTCCGGCCGCTTGGGTGGAGA
GGCTATTCGGCTATGACTGGGCACAACAGACAATCGGCTGCTCTGATGCCGCCGTGTTCCGGCTGTCAGC
GCAGGGGCGCCCGGTTCTTTTTGTCAAGACCGACCTGTCCGGTGCCCTGAATGAACTGCAGGACGAGGCA
GCGCGGCTATCGTGGCTGGCCACGACGGGCGTTCCTTGCGCAGCTGTGCTCGACGTTGTCACTGAAGCGG
GAAGGGACTGGCTGCTATTGGGCGAAGTGCCGGGGCAGGATCTCCTGTCATCTCACCTTGCTCCTGCCGA
GAAAGTATCCATCATGGCTGATGCAATGCGGCGGCTGCATACGCTTGATCCGGCTACCTGCCCATTCGAC
CACCAAGCGAAACATCGCATCGAGCGAGCACGTACTCGGATGGAAGCCGGTCTTGTCGATCAGGATGATC
TGGACGAAGAGCATCAGGGGCTCGCGCCAGCCGAACTGTTCGCCAGGCTCAAGGCGCGCATGCCCGACGG
CGAGGATCTCGTCGTGACCCATGGCGATGCCTGCTTGCCGAATATCATGGTGGAAAATGGCCGCTTTTCT
GGATTCATCGACTGTGGCCGGCTGGGTGTGGCGGACCGCTATCAGGACATAGCGTTGGCTACCCGTGATA
TTGCTGAAGAGCTTGGCGGCGAATGGGCTGACCGCTTCCTCGTGCTTTACGGTATCGCCGCTCCCGATTC
GCAGCGCATCGCCTTCTATCGCCTTCTTGACGAGTTCTTCTGAGCGGGACTCTGGGGTTCGAAATGACCG
ACCAAGCGACGCCCAACCTGCCATCACGAGATTTCGATTCCACCGCCGCCTTCTATGAAAGGTTGGGCTT
CGGAATCGTTTTCCGGGACGCCGGCTGGATGATCCTCCAGCGCGGGGATCTCATGCTGGAGTTCTTCGCC
CACCCCAACTTGTTTATTGCAGCTTATAATGGTTACAAATAAAGCAATAGCATCACAAATTTCACAAATA
AAGCATTTTTTTCACTGCATTCTAGTTGTGGTTTGTCCAAACTCATCAATGTATCTTATCATGTCTGTAT
ACCGTCGACCTCTAGCTAGAGCTTGGCGTAATCATGGTCATAGCTGTTTCCTGTGTGAAATTGTTATCCG
CTCACAATTCCACACAACATACGAGCCGGAAGCATAAAGTGTAAAGCCTGGGGTGCCTAATGAGTGAGCT
AACTCACATTAATTGCGTTGCGCTCACTGCCCGCTTTCCAGTCGGGAAACCTGTCGTGCCAGCTGCATTA
ATGAATCGGCCAACGCGCGGGGAGAGGCGGTTTGCGTATTGGGCGCTCTTCCGCTTCCTCGCTCACTGAC
TCGCTGCGCTCGGTCGTTCGGCTGCGGCGAGCGGTATCAGCTCACTCAAAGGCGGTAATACGGTTATCCA
CAGAATCAGGGGATAACGCAGGAAAGAACATGTGAGCAAAAGGCCAGCAAAAGGCCAGGAACCGTAAAAA
GGCCGCGTTGCTGGCGTTTTTCCATAGGCTCCGCCCCCCTGACGAGCATCACAAAAATCGACGCTCAAGT
CAGAGGTGGCGAAACCCGACAGGACTATAAAGATACCAGGCGTTTCCCCCTGGAAGCTCCCTCGTGCGCT
CTCCTGTTCCGACCCTGCCGCTTACCGGATACCTGTCCGCCTTTCTCCCTTCGGGAAGCGTGGCGCTTTC
TCATAGCTCACGCTGTAGGTATCTCAGTTCGGTGTAGGTCGTTCGCTCCAAGCTGGGCTGTGTGCACGAA
CCCCCCGTTCAGCCCGACCGCTGCGCCTTATCCGGTAACTATCGTCTTGAGTCCAACCCGGTAAGACACG
ACTTATCGCCACTGGCAGCAGCCACTGGTAACAGGATTAGCAGAGCGAGGTATGTAGGCGGTGCTACAGA
GTTCTTGAAGTGGTGGCCTAACTACGGCTACACTAGAAGAACAGTATTTGGTATCTGCGCTCTGCTGAAG
CCAGTTACCTTCGGAAAAAGAGTTGGTAGCTCTTGATCCGGCAAACAAACCACCGCTGGTAGCGGTGGTT
TTTTTGTTTGCAAGCAGCAGATTACGCGCAGAAAAAAAGGATCTCAAGAAGATCCTTTGATCTTTTCTAC
GGGGTCTGACGCTCAGTGGAACGAAAACTCACGTTAAGGGATTTTGGTCATGAGATTATCAAAAAGGATC
TTCACCTAGATCCTTTTAAATTAAAAATGAAGTTTTAAATCAATCTAAAGTATATATGAGTAAACTTGGT
CTGACAGTTACCAATGCTTAATCAGTGAGGCACCTATCTCAGCGATCTGTCTATTTCGTTCATCCATAGT
TGCCTGACTCCCCGTCGTGTAGATAACTACGATACGGGAGGGCTTACCATCTGGCCCCAGTGCTGCAATG
ATACCGCGAGACCCACGCTCACCGGCTCCAGATTTATCAGCAATAAACCAGCCAGCCGGAAGGGCCGAGC
GCAGAAGTGGTCCTGCAACTTTATCCGCCTCCATCCAGTCTATTAATTGTTGCCGGGAAGCTAGAGTAAG
TAGTTCGCCAGTTAATAGTTTGCGCAACGTTGTTGCCATTGCTACAGGCATCGTGGTGTCACGCTCGTCG
TTTGGTATGGCTTCATTCAGCTCCGGTTCCCAACGATCAAGGCGAGTTACATGATCCCCCATGTTGTGCA
AAAAAGCGGTTAGCTCCTTCGGTCCTCCGATCGTTGTCAGAAGTAAGTTGGCCGCAGTGTTATCACTCAT
GGTTATGGCAGCACTGCATAATTCTCTTACTGTCATGCCATCCGTAAGATGCTTTTCTGTGACTGGTGAG
TACTCAACCAAGTCATTCTGAGAATAGTGTATGCGGCGACCGAGTTGCTCTTGCCCGGCGTCAATACGGG
ATAATACCGCGCCACATAGCAGAACTTTAAAAGTGCTCATCATTGGAAAACGTTCTTCGGGGCGAAAACT
CTCAAGGATCTTACCGCTGTTGAGATCCAGTTCGATGTAACCCACTCGTGCACCCAACTGATCTTCAGCA
TCTTTTACTTTCACCAGCGTTTCTGGGTGAGCAAAAACAGGAAGGCAAAATGCCGCAAAAAAGGGAATAA
GGGCGACACGGAAATGTTGAATACTCATACTCTTCCTTTTTCAATATTATTGAAGCATTTATCAGGGTTA
TTGTCTCATGAGCGGATACATATTTGAATGTATTTAGAAAAATAAACAAATAGGGGTTCCGCGCACATTT
CCCCGAAAAGTGCCACCTGACGTC
